>Addgene plasmid #53405 | C21-bio-His | depositor full sequence | sequence record 83181 | C21-bio-His sequence 7442 bps
GTCGACCTCCATCACGGCCTATAAGAGTGAGGGGGAGTCAGCGGAGTTCTCCTTCCCACTCAACCTTGGA
GAGGAAAGCCTGCAGGGAGAGTTGAGATGGAAGGCAGAGAAGGCTCCTTCTTCCCAGTCCTGGATCACCT
TCTCCCTAAAGAACCAAAAGGTGTCTGTGCAGAAGTCTACTAGCAACCCCAAGTTCCAGCTGTCCGAAAC
GCTCCCACTCACCCTTCAGATACCCCAGGTCTCCCTTCAGTTTGCTGGTTCTGGCAACCTGACCCTGACT
CTGGACAGAGGGATACTGTATCAGGAAGTGAACCTGGTGGTGATGAAAGTGACTCAGCCCGACAGCAACA
CTTTGACCTGTGAGGTGATGGGACCCACCTCACCCAAGATGAGACTGATCTTGAAGCAGGAGAATCAGGA
GGCCAGGGTCTCCAGGCAGGAGAAAGTGATTCAAGTGCAGGCCCCTGAAGCAGGGGTGTGGCAATGTCTA
CTGAGTGAAGGTGAAGAGGTCAAGATGGACTCCAAGATCCAGGTTTTATCCAAAGGGTTGAATTCCGGCA
GCCTGCACCACATCCTGGACGCCCAGAAGATGCTGTGGAACCACAGGGACAGGAACCTGCCTCCTCTGGC
CCCTCTGGGCCCCCACCACCATCACCACCATTGAGTCTAGACACGTGATTAATTAAGGATCCCCCGACCT
CGACCTCTGGCTAATAAAGGAAATTTATTTTCATTGCAATAGTGTGTTGGAATTTTTTGTGTCTCTCACT
CGGAAGGACATATGGGAGGGCAAATCATTTGGTCGAGATCCCTCGGAGATCTCTAGCTAGAGGATCGATC
CCCGCCCCGGACGAACTAAACCTGACTACGACATCTCTGCCCCTTCTTCGCGGGGCAGTGCATGTAATCC
CTTCAGTTGGTTGGTACAACTTGCCAACTGGGCCCTGTTCCACATGTGACACGGGGGGGGACCAAACACA
AAGGGGTTCTCTGACTGTAGTTGACATCCTTATAAATGGATGTGCACATTTGCCAACACTGAGTGGCTTT
CATCCTGGAGCAGACTTTGCAGTCTGTGGACTGCAACACAACATTGCCTTTATGTGTAACTCTTGGCTGA
AGCTCTTACACCAATGCTGGGGGACATGTACCTCCCAGGGGCCCAGGAAGACTACGGGAGGCTACACCAA
CGTCAATCAGAGGGGCCTGTGTAGCTACCGATAAGCGGACCCTCAAGAGGGCATTAGCAATAGTGTTTAT
AAGGCCCCCTTGTTAACCCTAAACGGGTAGCATATGCTTCCCGGGTAGTAGTATATACTATCCAGACTAA
CCCTAATTCAATAGCATATGTTACCCAACGGGAAGCATATGCTATCGAATTAGGGTTAGTAAAAGGGTCC
TAAGGAACAGCGATATCTCCCACCCCATGAGCTGTCACGGTTTTATTTACATGGGGTCAGGATTCCACGA
GGGTAGTGAACCATTTTAGTCACAAGGGCAGTGGCTGAAGATCAAGGAGCGGGCAGTGAACTCTCCTGAA
TCTTCGCCTGCTTCTTCATTCTCCTTCGTTTAGCTAATAGAATAACTGCTGAGTTGTGAACAGTAAGGTG
TATGTGAGGTGCTCGAAAACAAGGTTTCAGGTGACGCCCCCAGAATAAAATTTGGACGGGGGGTTCAGTG
GTGGCATTGTGCTATGACACCAATATAACCCTCACAAACCCCTTGGGCAATAAATACTAGTGTAGGAATG
AAACATTCTGAATATCTTTAACAATAGAAATCCATGGGGTGGGGACAAGCCGTAAAGACTGGATGTCCAT
CTCACACGAATTTATGGCTATGGGCAACACATAATCCTAGTGCAATATGATACTGGGGTTATTAAGATGT
GTCCCAGGCAGGGACCAAGACAGGTGAACCATGTTGTTACACTCTATTTGTAACAAGGGGAAAGAGAGTG
GACGCCGACAGCAGCGGACTCCACTGGTTGTCTCTAACACCCCCGAAAATTAAACGGGGCTCCACGCCAA
TGGGGCCCATAAACAAAGACAAGTGGCCACTCTTTTTTTTGAAATTGTGGAGTGGGGGCACGCGTCAGCC
CCCACACGCCGCCCTGCGGTTTTGGACTGTAAAATAAGGGTGTAATAACTTGGCTGATTGTAACCCCGCT
AACCACTGCGGTCAAACCACTTGCCCACAAAACCACTAATGGCACCCCGGGGAATACCTGCATAAGTAGG
TGGGCGGGCCAAGATAGGGGCGCGATTGCTGCGATCTGGAGGACAAATTACACACACTTGCGCCTGAGCG
CCAAGCACAGGGTTGTTGGTCCTCATATTCACGAGGTCGCTGAGAGCACGGTGGGCTAATGTTGCCATGG
GTAGCATATACTACCCAAATATCTGGATAGCATATGCTATCCTAATCTATATCTGGGTAGCATAGGCTAT
CCTAATCTATATCTGGGTAGCATATGCTATCCTAATCTATATCTGGGTAGTATATGCTATCCTAATTTAT
ATCTGGGTAGCATAGGCTATCCTAATCTATATCTGGGTAGCATATGCTATCCTAATCTATATCTGGGTAG
TATATGCTATCCTAATCTGTATCCGGGTAGCATATGCTATCCTAATAGAGATTAGGGTAGTATATGCTAT
CCTAATTTATATCTGGGTAGCATATACTACCCAAATATCTGGATAGCATATGCTATCCTAATCTATATCT
GGGTAGCATATGCTATCCTAATCTATATCTGGGTAGCATAGGCTATCCTAATCTATATCTGGGTAGCATA
TGCTATCCTAATCTATATCTGGGTAGTATATGCTATCCTAATTTATATCTGGGTAGCATAGGCTATCCTA
ATCTATATCTGGGTAGCATATGCTATCCTAATCTATATCTGGGTAGTATATGCTATCCTAATCTGTATCC
GGGTAGCATATGCTATCCTCATGATAAGCTGTCAAACATGAGAATTTTCTTGAAGACGAAAGGGCCTCGT
GATACGCCTATTTTTATAGGTTAATGTCATGATAATAATGGTTTCTTAGACGTCAGGTGGCACTTTTCGG
GGAAATGTGCGCGGAACCCCTATTTGTTTATTTTTCTAAATACATTCAAATATGTATCCGCTCATGAGAC
AATAACCCTGATAAATGCTTCAATAATATTGAAAAAGGAAGAGTATGAGTATTCAACATTTCCGTGTCGC
CCTTATTCCCTTTTTTGCGGCATTTTGCCTTCCTGTTTTTGCTCACCCAGAAACGCTGGTGAAAGTAAAA
GATGCTGAAGATCAGTTGGGTGCACGAGTGGGTTACATCGAACTGGATCTCAACAGCGGTAAGATCCTTG
AGAGTTTTCGCCCCGAAGAACGTTTTCCAATGATGAGCACTTTTAAAGTTCTGCTATGTGGCGCGGTATT
ATCCCGTGTTGACGCCGGGCAAGAGCAACTCGGTCGCCGCATACACTATTCTCAGAATGACTTGGTTGAG
TACTCACCAGTCACAGAAAAGCATCTTACGGATGGCATGACAGTAAGAGAATTATGCAGTGCTGCCATAA
CCATGAGTGATAACACTGCGGCCAACTTACTTCTGACAACGATCGGAGGACCGAAGGAGCTAACCGCTTT
TTTGCACAACATGGGGGATCATGTAACTCGCCTTGATCGTTGGGAACCGGAGCTGAATGAAGCCATACCA
AACGACGAGCGTGACACCACGATGCCTGCAGCAATGGCAACAACGTTGCGCAAACTATTAACTGGCGAAC
TACTTACTCTAGCTTCCCGGCAACAATTAATAGACTGGATGGAGGCGGATAAAGTTGCAGGACCACTTCT
GCGCTCGGCCCTTCCGGCTGGCTGGTTTATTGCTGATAAATCTGGAGCCGGTGAGCGTGGGTCTCGCGGT
ATCATTGCAGCACTGGGGCCAGATGGTAAGCCCTCCCGTATCGTAGTTATCTACACGACGGGGAGTCAGG
CAACTATGGATGAACGAAATAGACAGATCGCTGAGATAGGTGCCTCACTGATTAAGCATTGGTAACTGTC
AGACCAAGTTTACTCATATATACTTTAGATTGATTTAAAACTTCATTTTTAATTTAAAAGGATCTAGGTG
AAGATCCTTTTTGATAATCTCATGACCAAAATCCCTTAACGTGAGTTTTCGTTCCACTGAGCGTCAGACC
CCGTAGAAAAGATCAAAGGATCTTCTTGAGATCCTTTTTTTCTGCGCGTAATCTGCTGCTTGCAAACAAA
AAAACCACCGCTACCAGCGGTGGTTTGTTTGCCGGATCAAGAGCTACCAACTCTTTTTCCGAAGGTAACT
GGCTTCAGCAGAGCGCAGATACCAAATACTGTTCTTCTAGTGTAGCCGTAGTTAGGCCACCACTTCAAGA
ACTCTGTAGCACCGCCTACATACCTCGCTCTGCTAATCCTGTTACCAGTGGCTGCTGCCAGTGGCGATAA
GTCGTGTCTTACCGGGTTGGACTCAAGACGATAGTTACCGGATAAGGCGCAGCGGTCGGGCTGAACGGGG
GGTTCGTGCACACAGCCCAGCTTGGAGCGAACGACCTACACCGAACTGAGATACCTACAGCGTGAGCTAT
GAGAAAGCGCCACGCTTCCCGAAGGGAGAAAGGCGGACAGGTATCCGGTAAGCGGCAGGGTCGGAACAGG
AGAGCGCACGAGGGAGCTTCCAGGGGGAAACGCCTGGTATCTTTATAGTCCTGTCGGGTTTCGCCACCTC
TGACTTGAGCGTCGATTTTTGTGATGCTCGTCAGGGGGGCGGAGCCTATGGAAAAACGCCAGCAACGCGG
CCTTTTTACGGTTCCTGGCCTTTTGCTGGCCTTTTGCTCACATGTTCTTTCCTGCGTTATCCCCTGATTC
TGTGGATAACCGTATTACCGCCTTTGAGTGAGCTGATACCGCTCGCCGCAGCCGAACGACCGAGCGCAGC
GAGTCAGTGAGCGAGGAAGCGGAAGAGCGCCCAATACGCAAACCGCCTCTCCCCGCGCGTTGGCCGATTC
ATTAATGCAGCTGGCACGACAGGTTTCCCGACTGGAAAGCGGGCAGTGAGCGCAACGCAATTAATGTGAG
TTAGCTCACTCATTAGGCACCCCAGGCTTTACACTTTATGCTTCCGGCTCGTATGTTGTGTGGAATTGTG
AGCGGATAACAATTTCACACAGGAAACAGCTATGACCATGATTACGCCAAGCTCTAGCTAGAGGTCGACC
AATTCTCATGTTTGACAGCTTATCATCGCAGATCCGGGCAACGTTGTTGCCATTGCTGCAGGCGCAGAAC
TGGTAGGTATGGAAGATCTATACATTGAATCAATATTGGCAATTAGCCATATTAGTCATTGGTTATATAG
CATAAATCAATATTGGCTATTGGCCATTGCATACGTTGTATCTATATCATAATATGTACATTTATATTGG
CTCATGTCCAATATGACCGCCATGTTGACATTGATTATTGACTAGTTATTAATAGTAATCAATTACGGGG
TCATTAGTTCATAGCCCATATATGGAGTTCCGCGTTACATAACTTACGGTAAATGGCCCGCCTGGCTGAC
CGCCCAACGACCCCCGCCCATTGACGTCAATAATGACGTATGTTCCCATAGTAACGCCAATAGGGACTTT
CCATTGACGTCAATGGGTGGAGTATTTACGGTAAACTGCCCACTTGGCAGTACATCAAGTGTATCATATG
CCAAGTCCGCCCCCTATTGACGTCAATGACGGTAAATGGCCCGCCTGGCATTATGCCCAGTACATGACCT
TACGGGACTTTCCTACTTGGCAGTACATCTACGTATTAGTCATCGCTATTACCATGGTGATGCGGTTTTG
GCAGTACACCAATGGGCGTGGATAGCGGTTTGACTCACGGGGATTTCCAAGTCTCCACCCCATTGACGTC
AATGGGAGTTTGTTTTGGCACCAAAATCAACGGGACTTTCCAAAATGTCGTAATAACCCCGCCCCGTTGA
CGCAAATGGGCGGTAGGCGTGTACGGTGGGAGGTCTATATAAGCAGAGCTCGTTTAGTGAACCGTCAGAT
CCTCACTCTCTTCCGCATCGCTGTCTGCGAGGGCCAGCTGTTGGGCTCGCGGTTGAGGACAAACTCTTCG
CGGTCTTTCCAGTACTCTTGGATCGGAAACCCGTCGGCCTCCGAACGGTACTCCGCCACCGAGGGACCTG
AGCGAGTCCGCATCGACCGGATCGGAAAACCTCTCGAGAAAGGCGTCTAACCAGTCACAGTCGCAAGGTA
GGCTGAGCACCGTGGCGGGCGGCAGCGGGTGGCGGTCGGGGTTGTTTCTGGCGGAGGTGCTGCTGATGAT
GTAATTAAAGTAGGCGGTCTTGAGACGGCGGATGGTCGAGGTGAGGTGTGGCAGGCTTGAGATCCAGCTG
TTGGGGTGAGTACTCCCTCTCAAAAGCGGGCATTACTTCTGCGCTAAGATTGTCAGTTTCCAAAAACGAG
GAGGATTTGATATTCACCTGGCCCGATCTGGCCATACACTTGAGTGACAATGACATCCACTTTGCCTTTC
TCTCCACAGGTGTCCACTCCCAGGTCCAAGTTTAAACTGCGGCCGCCACCATGGCTGCTGTCAGAGTGCT
GGTCGCCTCTAGACTGGCCGCTGCCAGCGCCTTTACCAGCCTGAGCCCTGGCGGCAGAACACCTAGCCAG
AGAGCCGCCCTGCACCTGTCTGTGCCCAGACCAGCCGCCAGAGTGGCCCTGGTGCTGTCCGGCTGTGGCG
TGTACGACGGCACCGAGATCCACGAGGCCAGCGCCATTCTGGTGCACCTGAGCAGAGGCGGAGCCGAGGT
GCAGATCTTCGCCCCCGACGTGCCCCAGATGCACGTGATCGACCACACCAAGGGCCAGCCTAGCGAGGGC
GAGAGCCGGAATGTGCTGACCGAGAGCGCCAGAATCGCCAGAGGCAAGATCACCGACCTGGCCAACCTGA
GCGCCGCCAACCACGATGCCGCCATCTTTCCAGGAGGCTTCGGAGCCGCCAAGAACCTGAGCACCTTCGC
CGTGGACGGCAAGGACTGCAAAGTGAACAAAGAGGTGGAGCGGGTCCTGAAAGAGTTCCACCAGGCCGGC
AAGCCCATCGGCCTGTGCTGTATCGCCCCTGTGCTGGCCGCCAAAGTGCTGAGAGGCGTGGAAGTGACCG
TGGGCCACGAGCAGGAAGAGGGCGGCAAGTGGCCTTATGCCGGCACCGCCGAGGCCATTAAGGCCCTGGG
CGCCAAGCACTGCGTGAAAGAAGTGGTGGAGGCCCACGTGGACCAGAAAAACAAGGTGGTCACCACCCCC
GCCTTCATGTGCGAGACAGCCCTGCACTACATCCACGACGGCATCGGCGCCATGGTCCGGAAGGTGCTGG
AACTGACCGGCAAGGGCGCGCC
Features (pLannotate 1.2.2; 19 found; start..end, strand, type, name):
    713..768     +  polyA_signal   β-globin poly(A) signal: rabbit β-globin polyadenylation signal (Gil and Proudfoot, 1987)
   1282..2963    -  rep_origin     oriP (fragment): Epstein-Barr virus oriP replication origin (Yates et al., 2000)
   3090..3194    +  promoter       AmpR promoter: bla
   3195..4055    +  CDS            AmpR: β-lactamase; bla; confers resistance to ampicillin, carbenicillin, and related antibiotics
   4226..4814    +  rep_origin     ori: high-copy-number ColE1/pMB1/pBR322/pUC origin of replication
   4997..5089    +  CDS            lacI (fragment): lac repressor; lacI; The lac repressor binds to the lac operator to inhibit transcription in E. coli. This inhibition can be relieved by adding lactose or isopropyl-β-D-thiogalactopyranoside (IPTG).
   5102..5123    +  protein_bind   CAP binding site: CAP binding activates transcription in the presence of cAMP. E. coli catabolite activator protein
   5138..5168    +  promoter       lac promoter: promoter for the E. coli lac operon
   5176..5192    +  protein_bind   lac operator: The lac repressor binds to the lac operator to inhibit transcription in E. coli. This inhibition can be relieved by adding lactose or isopropyl-β-D-thiogalactopyranoside (IPTG). lac repressor encoded by lacI
   5262..5278    +  promoter       tet promoter (fragment): E. coli promoter for tetracycline efflux protein gene
   5288..5313    -  CDS            bla(M) (fragment): β-lactamase lacking the signal sequence; bla(M); allows cytosolic expression of β-lactamase
   5487..5866    +  enhancer       CMV enhancer: human cytomegalovirus immediate early enhancer
   5868..6067    +  promoter       CMV promoter: human cytomegalovirus (CMV) immediate early promoter
   6135..6173    +  misc_feature   Ad SA (fragment): adenovirus major late transcript splice acceptor (Friedrich and Soriano, 1991)
   6206..6415    -  CDS            PTP (fragment): TERM_ADE02 - Experimental evidence at protein level: Swiss-Prot protein existence level 1. Protein covalently bound to the viral DNA that acts as a primer for viral genomic replication by DNA strand displacement. Assembles on the viral origin of replication in an initiation complex with viral polymerase, DBP, host NFIA and host POU2F1/OCT1. During initiation, the polymerase covalently couples the first dCTP with Ser- 580 of pTP. The terminal protein stimulates the template activity over 20 fold compared to protein-free templates. Neo-synthesized viral genomes are linked to two preterminal prot
   6446..6535    +  intron         chimeric intron (fragment): chimera between introns from adenovirus and immunoglobulin heavy chain genes
   6554..6600    +  CDS            IgH signal sequence (fragment): signal sequence from the mouse immunoglobulin heavy chain variable region
   6631..7434    +  CDS            GATD3A: GAL3A_HUMAN - Also known as C21orf33 Experimental evidence at protein level: Swiss-Prot protein existence level 1. From Homo sapiens (Human).
   7435..553     +  CDS            Cd4 (fragment) (across the origin): CD4_RAT - Experimental evidence at protein level: Swiss-Prot protein existence level 1. Integral membrane glycoprotein that plays an essential role in the immune response and serves multiple functions in responses against both external and internal offenses. In T-cells, functions primarily as a coreceptor for MHC class II molecule:peptide complex. The antigens presented by class II peptides are derived from extracellular proteins while class I peptides are derived from cytosolic proteins. Interacts simultaneously with the T-cell receptor (TCR) and the MHC class II presented by antigen presenti
