[The description below was written by a language model from this plasmid's Addgene catalogue record and pLannotate feature annotations shown in this document.]
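Description:
C21-bio-His is a mammalian expression plasmid built on the pTT3 backbone for producing a soluble, tagged recombinant form of the human ES1 protein homolog (GATD3, also known as C21orf33). The catalogue describes the insert as the full-length ectodomain. It was chemically synthesised, is about 0.8 kb, and sits between NotI and AscI sites that were both retained. In E. coli the 7.4 kb plasmid replicates from a high-copy ColE1/pUC-type origin and is selected with ampicillin through the β-lactamase gene. A fragment of the Epstein-Barr virus oriP is also annotated. This element supports episomal maintenance in cells that express EBNA1, although the record does not name a specific host cell line.

Expression is driven by the CMV immediate-early enhancer and promoter. Downstream of the promoter are adenovirus-derived leader and splice sequences and a fragment of a chimeric intron, elements that generally improve transcript processing and yield. One annotation in this region, a reverse-strand adenoviral terminal protein fragment, most likely reflects sequence similarity in the leader rather than a functional gene. A fragment of a mouse immunoglobulin heavy chain signal sequence is annotated just upstream of the GATD3A coding region, which would be consistent with directing the product into the secretory pathway. The insert runs directly into rat CD4 domains 3 and 4. According to the catalogue, these are followed by an enzymatic biotinylation sequence, a linker and a His tag, which the feature table does not annotate separately. A rabbit β-globin polyadenylation signal ends the transcription unit.

The tags allow His-based purification and oriented capture of the biotinylated protein on streptavidin. The associated publication used such proteins in a human platelet receptor protein microarray to screen for extracellular receptor-ligand interactions.
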