Addgene plasmid #53405: C21-bio-His
Purpose: Expresses full-length ES1 protein homolog precursor ectodomain in mammalian cells. C-terminal rat Cd4d3+4 tag, biotinylation sequence and His tag.
Depositing lab: Gavin Wright. Depositing organization: Wellcome Sanger Institute. Publication: A human platelet receptor protein microarray identifies FcepsilonR1alpha as an activating PEAR1 ligand. Sun Y, Vandenbriele C, Kauskot A, Verhamme P, Hoylaerts MF, Wright GJ. Mol Cell Proteomics. 2015 Feb 23. pii: mcp.M114.046946. 10.1074/mcp.M114.046946 PubMed 25713122.
Backbone
  Vector backbone: pTT3
  Backbone manufacturer: Yves Durocher, NRC
  Backbone size w/o insert (bp): 6618
  Total vector size (bp): 7442
  Modifications to backbone: Rat CD4 d3+4, enzymatic biotinylation sequence, linker and His tag (CD4d3+4-BioLHis).
  Vector type: Mammalian Expression
Growth in bacteria
  Bacterial resistance: Ampicillin, 100 μg/mL
  Growth temperature: 37°C
  Growth strain: Top10
  Copy number: High Copy
Gene/Insert
  Gene/Insert name: C21 (alt name: ES1 protein homolog precursor)
  Species: H. sapiens (human)
  Insert size (bp): 824
  Entrez Gene: GATD3 (a.k.a. C21orf33, ES1, GATD3A, GT335, HES1, KNPH, KNPI)
  Promoter: CMV
  Tag / fusion protein: rat CD4 d3+4 (C terminal on backbone); enzymatic biotinylation sequence (C terminal on backbone); His tag (C terminal on backbone)
  Cloning method: Restriction Enzyme; 5′ cloning site NotI (not destroyed); 3′ cloning site AscI (not destroyed)
  Sequencing primers: 5′ CMV-fwd
Resource information
  A portion of this plasmid was derived from a plasmid made by: Insert was chemically synthesised.
Terms and licenses: Academic/Nonprofit Terms; Industry Terms: Not Available to Industry
Depositor comments: Article ref 119
How to cite: C21-bio-His was a gift from Gavin Wright (Addgene plasmid # 53405 ; http://n2t.net/addgene:53405 ; RRID:Addgene_53405)
