>Addgene plasmid #53405 | C21-bio-His | addgene partial sequence | sequence record 93955 | pMT2-F 5'-TTGCCTTTCTCTCCACAGGT-3'
ACTGCGGCCGCCACCATGGCTGCTGTCAGAGTGCTGGTCGCCTCTAGACTGGCCGCTGCCAGCGCCTTTA
CCAGCCTGAGCCCTGGCGGCAGAACACCTAGCCAGAGAGCCGCCCTGCACCTGTCTGTGCCCAGACCAGC
CGCCAGAGTGGCCCTGGTGCTGTCCGGCTGTGGCGTGTACGACGGCACCGAGATCCACGAGGCCAGCGCC
ATTCTGGTGCACCTGAGCAGAGGCGGAGCCGAGGTGCAGATCTTCGCCCCCGACGTGCCCCAGATGCACG
TGATCGACCACACCAAGGGCCAGCCTAGCGAGGGCGAGAGCCGGAATGTGCTGACCGAGAGCGCCAGAAT
CGCCAGAGGCAAGATCACCGACCTGGCCAACCTGAGCGCCGCCAACCACGATGCCGCCATCTTTCCAGGA
GGCTTCGGAGCCGCCAAGAACCTGAGCACCTTCGCCGTGGACGGCAAGGACTGCAAAGTGAACAAAGAGG
TGGAGCGGGTCCTGAAAGAGTTCCACCAGGCCGGCAAGCCCATCGGCCTGTGCTGTATCGCCCCTGTGCT
GGCCGCCAAAGTGCTGAGAGGCGTGGAAGTGACCGTGGGCCACGAGCAGGAAGAGGGCGGCAAGTGGCCT
TATGCCGGCACCGCCGAGGCCATTAAGGCCCTGGGCGCCAAGCACTGCGTGAAAGAAGTGGTGGAGGCCC
ACGTGGACCAGAAAAACAAGGTGGTCACCACCCCCGCCTTCATGTGCGAGACAGCCCTGCACTACATCCA
CGACGGCATCGGCGCCATGGTCCGGAAGGTGCTGGAACTGACCGGCAAGG
