>Addgene plasmid #53405 | C21-bio-His | addgene partial sequence | sequence record 94094 | rb_glob_PA_term-R 5'-CCCATATGTCCTTCCGAGTG-3'
AGGTCGAGGTCGGGGGATCCTTAATTAATCACGTGTCTAGACTCAATGGTGGTGATGGTGGTGGGGGCCC
AGAGGGGCCAGAGGAGGCAGGTTCCTGTCCCTGTGGTTCCACAGCATCTTCTGGGCGTCCAGGATGTGGT
GCAGGCTGCCGGAATTCAACCCTTTGGATAAAACCTGGATCTTGGAGTCCATCTTGACCTCTTCACCTTC
ACTCAGTAGACATTGCCACACCCCTGCTTCAGGGGCCTGCACTTGAATCACTTTCTCCTGCCTGGAGACC
CTGGCCTCCTGATTCTCCTGCTTCAAGATCAGTCTCATCTTGGGTGAGGTGGGTCCCATCACCTCACAGG
TCAAAGTGTTGCTGTCGGGCTGAGTCACTTTCATCACCACCAGGTTCACTTCCTGATACAGTATCGCTCT
GTCCAGAGTCAGGGTCA
